Addgene plasmid #107500: pLenti CMV Puro DEST (w118-1) MXRA7
Purpose: Expresses MXRA7, puromycin resistant
Depositing lab: Alejandro Gutierrez. Depositing organization: Boston Children's Hospital. Publication: PRC2 loss induces chemoresistance by repressing apoptosis in T cell acute lymphoblastic leukemia. Aries IM, Bodaar K, Karim SA, Chonghaile TN, Hinze L, Burns MA, Pfirrmann M, Degar J, Landrigan JT, Balbach S, Peirs S, Menten B, Isenhart R, Stevenson KE, Neuberg DS, Devidas M, Loh ML, Hunger SP, Teachey DT, Rabin KR, Winter SS, Dunsmore KP, Wood BL, Silverman LB, Sallan SE, Van Vlierberghe P, Orkin SH, Knoechel B, Letai AG, Gutierrez A. J Exp Med. 2018 Nov 7. pii: jem.20180570. doi: 10.1084/jem.20180570. PubMed 30404791.
Backbone
  Vector backbone: pLenti CMV Puro DEST (w118-1)
  Vector type: Mammalian Expression, Lentiviral
  Selectable markers: Puromycin
Growth in bacteria
  Bacterial resistance: Ampicillin, 100 μg/mL
  Growth temperature: 37°C
  Growth strain: NEB Stable
  Copy number: Unknown
Gene/Insert
  Gene/Insert name: MXRA7 (codon optimized)
  Species: H. sapiens (human)
  Insert size (bp): 1329
  Mutation: Codon optimized sequence
  Entrez Gene: MXRA7 (a.k.a. PS1TP1, TMAP1)
  Promoter: CMV
  Cloning method: Gateway Cloning
  Sequencing primers: 5′ CMV; 3′ Dest Rev (GGAGCAACATAGTTA)
Terms and licenses: Academic/Nonprofit Terms; Industry Terms: Not Available to Industry
How to cite: pLenti CMV Puro DEST (w118-1) MXRA7 was a gift from Alejandro Gutierrez (Addgene plasmid # 107500 ; http://n2t.net/addgene:107500 ; RRID:Addgene_107500)
