[The description below was written by a language model from this plasmid's Addgene catalogue record and pLannotate feature annotations shown in this document.]
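Description:
pLenti CMV Puro DEST (w118-1) MXRA7 is a lentiviral mammalian expression plasmid made by Gateway recombination of a codon-optimized human MXRA7 (also known as PS1TP1 or TMAP1) open reading frame into the pLenti CMV Puro DEST (w118-1) destination backbone. In bacteria it is maintained through a high-copy ColE1/pUC-type origin and selected with ampicillin via the β-lactamase gene. An f1 origin, remnants of the lac region, and T3 and T7 promoters are also carried over from the parental cloning vector. The sequenced record is about 8.6 kb.

The transfer cassette has a third-generation layout. An RSV promoter is fused to a truncated HIV-1 5' LTR and drives genomic RNA production in packaging cells. It is followed by the Ψ packaging signal with a partial gag sequence, the Rev response element for Rev-dependent nuclear export, and the cPPT/CTS element that aids nuclear import of the proviral DNA. Downstream, the CMV enhancer and immediate early promoter drive MXRA7, which is flanked by the attB1 and attB2 sites left by Gateway cloning, and a WPRE enhances transcript expression. No epitope tag or reporter is annotated. A separate mouse PGK promoter expresses puromycin N-acetyltransferase, so transduced cells can be selected with puromycin. The cassette ends in a truncated 3' LTR, followed by an SV40 polyadenylation signal and SV40 origin.

The catalogue lists the insert as 1329 bp, whereas the annotated MXRA7 coding feature spans only about 610 bp between the att sites; the record does not explain this difference. The stated purpose is stable MXRA7 overexpression, and the associated study concerns chemoresistance and apoptosis in T cell acute lymphoblastic leukemia.
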