Features (pLannotate 1.2.2; 30 found; start..end, strand, type, name):
     41..629     +  rep_origin     ori: high-copy-number ColE1/pMB1/pBR322/pUC origin of replication
    812..904     +  CDS            lacI (fragment): lac repressor; lacI; The lac repressor binds to the lac operator to inhibit transcription in E. coli. This inhibition can be relieved by adding lactose or isopropyl-β-D-thiogalactopyranoside (IPTG).
    917..938     +  protein_bind   CAP binding site: CAP binding activates transcription in the presence of cAMP. E. coli catabolite activator protein
    953..983     +  promoter       lac promoter: promoter for the E. coli lac operon
    991..1007    +  protein_bind   lac operator: The lac repressor binds to the lac operator to inhibit transcription in E. coli. This inhibition can be relieved by adding lactose or isopropyl-β-D-thiogalactopyranoside (IPTG). lac repressor encoded by lacI
   1052..1070    +  promoter       T3 promoter: promoter for bacteriophage T3 RNA polymerase
   1098..1324    +  promoter       RSV promoter: Rous sarcoma virus enhancer/promoter
   1325..1505    +  LTR            5' LTR (truncated): truncated 5' long terminal repeat (LTR) from HIV-1
   1552..1677    +  misc_feature   HIV-1 Ψ: packaging signal of human immunodeficiency virus type 1
   1661..2024    +  CDS            HIV-1 gag (fragment): gag protein from human immunodeficiency virus 1; gag
   2170..2403    +  misc_feature   RRE: The Rev response element (RRE) of HIV-1 allows for Rev-dependent mRNA export from the nucleus to the cytoplasm.
   2780..2880    +  CDS            Rev (fragment): human immunodeficiency virus 1 (HIV-1) Rev protein; rev; enhances nuclear export of unspliced and incompletely spliced viral mRNAs
   2899..3015    +  misc_feature   cPPT/CTS: central polypurine tract and central termination sequence of HIV-1
   3038..3341    +  enhancer       CMV enhancer: human cytomegalovirus immediate early enhancer
   3342..3545    +  promoter       CMV promoter: human cytomegalovirus (CMV) immediate early promoter
   3650..3674    +  protein_bind   attB1: mutant version of attB; recombination site for the Gateway® BP reaction BP Clonase™
   3680..4291    +  CDS            MXRA7: MXRA7_HUMAN - Experimental evidence at protein level: Swiss-Prot protein existence level 1. From Homo sapiens (Human).
   4296..4320    -  protein_bind   attB2: mutant version of attB; recombination site for the Gateway® BP reaction BP Clonase™
   4351..4939    +  misc_feature   WPRE: woodchuck hepatitis virus posttranscriptional regulatory element
   4953..5452    +  promoter       PGK promoter: mouse phosphoglycerate kinase 1 promoter
   5473..6072    +  CDS            PuroR: puromycin N-acetyltransferase; pac from Streptomyces alboniger; confers resistance to puromycin
   6140..6277    +  CDS            nef (fragment): NEF_HV1LA - Experimental evidence at protein level: Swiss-Prot protein existence level 1. Extracellular Nef protein targets CD4(+) T-lymphocytes for apoptosis by interacting with CXCR4 surface receptors. From Human immunodeficiency virus type 1 group M subtype B (isolate Lai) (HIV-1).
   6263..6443    +  LTR            5' LTR (truncated): truncated 5' long terminal repeat (LTR) from HIV-1
   6515..6636    +  polyA_signal   SV40 poly(A) signal: SV40 polyadenylation signal
   6676..6811    +  rep_origin     SV40 ori: SV40 origin of replication
   6832..6850    -  promoter       T7 promoter: promoter for bacteriophage T7 RNA polymerase
   6858..7013    +  CDS            lacZα (fragment): LacZα fragment of β-galactosidase; lacZ fragment
   7018..7446    +  rep_origin     f1 ori (sequence partly withheld): f1 bacteriophage origin of replication; arrow indicates direction of (+) strand synthesis
   7499..7603    +  promoter       AmpR promoter: bla
   7604..8464    +  CDS            AmpR: β-lactamase; bla; confers resistance to ampicillin, carbenicillin, and related antibiotics
>Addgene plasmid #107500 | pLenti CMV Puro DEST (w118-1) MXRA7 | addgene full sequence | sequence record 205633 | Addgene NGS Result
ACTGAGCGTCAGACCCCGTAGAAAAGATCAAAGGATCTTCTTGAGATCCTTTTTTTCTGCGCGTAATCTG
CTGCTTGCAAACAAAAAAACCACCGCTACCAGCGGTGGTTTGTTTGCCGGATCAAGAGCTACCAACTCTT
TTTCCGAAGGTAACTGGCTTCAGCAGAGCGCAGATACCAAATACTGTTCTTCTAGTGTAGCCGTAGTTAG
GCCACCACTTCAAGAACTCTGTAGCACCGCCTACATACCTCGCTCTGCTAATCCTGTTACCAGTGGCTGC
TGCCAGTGGCGATAAGTCGTGTCTTACCGGGTTGGACTCAAGACGATAGTTACCGGATAAGGCGCAGCGG
TCGGGCTGAACGGGGGGTTCGTGCACACAGCCCAGCTTGGAGCGAACGACCTACACCGAACTGAGATACC
TACAGCGTGAGCTATGAGAAAGCGCCACGCTTCCCGAAGGGAGAAAGGCGGACAGGTATCCGGTAAGCGG
CAGGGTCGGAACAGGAGAGCGCACGAGGGAGCTTCCAGGGGGAAACGCCTGGTATCTTTATAGTCCTGTC
GGGTTTCGCCACCTCTGACTTGAGCGTCGATTTTTGTGATGCTCGTCAGGGGGGCGGAGCCTATGGAAAA
ACGCCAGCAACGCGGCCTTTTTACGGTTCCTGGCCTTTTGCTGGCCTTTTGCTCACATGTTCTTTCCTGC
GTTATCCCCTGATTCTGTGGATAACCGTATTACCGCCTTTGAGTGAGCTGATACCGCTCGCCGCAGCCGA
ACGACCGAGCGCAGCGAGTCAGTGAGCGAGGAAGCGGAAGAGCGCCCAATACGCAAACCGCCTCTCCCCG
CGCGTTGGCCGATTCATTAATGCAGCTGGCACGACAGGTTTCCCGACTGGAAAGCGGGCAGTGAGCGCAA
CGCAATTAATGTGAGTTAGCTCACTCATTAGGCACCCCAGGCTTTACACTTTATGCTTCCGGCTCGTATG
TTGTGTGGAATTGTGAGCGGATAACAATTTCACACAGGAAACAGCTATGACCATGATTACGCCAAGCGCG
CAATTAACCCTCACTAAAGGGAACAAAAGCTGGAGCTGCAAGCTTAATGTAGTCTTATGCAATACTCTTG
TAGTCTTGCAACATGGTAACGATGAGTTAGCAACATGCCTTACAAGGAGAGAAAAAGCACCGTGCATGCC
GATTGGTGGAAGTAAGGTGGTACGATCGTGCCTTATTAGGAAGGCAACAGACGGGTCTGACATGGATTGG
ACGAACCACTGAATTGCCGCATTGCAGAGATATTGTATTTAAGTGCCTAGCTCGATACATAAACGGGTCT
CTCTGGTTAGACCAGATCTGAGCCTGGGAGCTCTCTGGCTAACTAGGGAACCCACTGCTTAAGCCTCAAT
AAAGCTTGCCTTGAGTGCTTCAAGTAGTGTGTGCCCGTCTGTTGTGTGACTCTGGTAACTAGAGATCCCT
CAGACCCTTTTAGTCAGTGTGGAAAATCTCTAGCAGTGGCGCCCGAACAGGGACTTGAAAGCGAAAGGGA
AACCAGAGGAGCTCTCTCGACGCAGGACTCGGCTTGCTGAAGCGCGCACGGCAAGAGGCGAGGGGCGGCG
ACTGGTGAGTACGCCAAAAATTTTGACTAGCGGAGGCTAGAAGGAGAGAGATGGGTGCGAGAGCGTCAGT
ATTAAGCGGGGGAGAATTAGATCGCGATGGGAAAAAATTCGGTTAAGGCCAGGGGGAAAGAAAAAATATA
AATTAAAACATATAGTATGGGCAAGCAGGGAGCTAGAACGATTCGCAGTTAATCCTGGCCTGTTAGAAAC
ATCAGAAGGCTGTAGACAAATACTGGGACAGCTACAACCATCCCTTCAGACAGGATCAGAAGAACTTAGA
TCATTATATAATACAGTAGCAACCCTCTATTGTGTGCATCAAAGGATAGAGATAAAAGACACCAAGGAAG
CTTTAGACAAGATAGAGGAAGAGCAAAACAAAAGTAAGACCACCGCACAGCAAGCGGCCGCTGATCTTCA
GACCTGGAGGAGGAGATATGAGGGACAATTGGAGAAGTGAATTATATAAATATAAAGTAGTAAAAATTGA
ACCATTAGGAGTAGCACCCACCAAGGCAAAGAGAAGAGTGGTGCAGAGAGAAAAAAGAGCAGTGGGAATA
GGAGCTTTGTTCCTTGGGTTCTTGGGAGCAGCAGGAAGCACTATGGGCGCAGCGTCAATGACGCTGACGG
TACAGGCCAGACAATTATTGTCTGGTATAGTGCAGCAGCAGAACAATTTGCTGAGGGCTATTGAGGCGCA
ACAGCATCTGTTGCAACTCACAGTCTGGGGCATCAAGCAGCTCCAGGCAAGAATCCTGGCTGTGGAAAGA
TACCTAAAGGATCAACAGCTCCTGGGGATTTGGGGTTGCTCTGGAAAACTCATTTGCACCACTGCTGTGC
CTTGGAATGCTAGTTGGAGTAATAAATCTCTGGAACAGATTTGGAATCACACGACCTGGATGGAGTGGGA
CAGAGAAATTAACAATTACACAAGCTTAATACACTCCTTAATTGAAGAATCGCAAAACCAGCAAGAAAAG
AATGAACAAGAATTATTGGAATTAGATAAATGGGCAAGTTTGTGGAATTGGTTTAACATAACAAATTGGC
TGTGGTATATAAAATTATTCATAATGATAGTAGGAGGCTTGGTAGGTTTAAGAATAGTTTTTGCTGTACT
TTCTATAGTGAATAGAGTTAGGCAGGGATATTCACCATTATCGTTTCAGACCCACCTCCCAACCCCGAGG
GGACCCGACAGGCCCGAAGGAATAGAAGAAGAAGGTGGAGAGAGAGACAGAGACAGATCCATTCGATTAG
TGAACGGATCTCGACGGTATCGGTTAACTTTTAAAAGAAAAGGGGGGATTGGGGGGTACAGTGCAGGGGA
AAGAATAGTAGACATAATAGCAACAGACATACAAACTAAAGAATTACAAAAACAAATTACAAAATTCAAA
ATTTTATCGATAAGCTTGGGAGTTCCGCGTTACATAACTTACGGTAAATGGCCCGCCTGGCTGACCGCCC
AACGACCCCCGCCCATTGACGTCAATAATGACGTATGTTCCCATAGTAACGCCAATAGGGACTTTCCATT
GACGTCAATGGGTGGAGTATTTACGGTAAACTGCCCACTTGGCAGTACATCAAGTGTATCATATGCCAAG
TACGCCCCCTATTGACGTCAATGACGGTAAATGGCCCGCCTGGCATTATGCCCAGTACATGACCTTATGG
GACTTTCCTACTTGGCAGTACATCTACGTATTAGTCATCGCTATTACCATGGTGATGCGGTTTTGGCAGT
ACATCAATGGGCGTGGATAGCGGTTTGACTCACGGGGATTTCCAAGTCTCCACCCCATTGACGTCAATGG
GAGTTTGTTTTGGCACCAAAATCAACGGGACTTTCCAAAATGTCGTAACAACTCCGCCCCATTGACGCAA
ATGGGCGGTAGGCGTGTACGGTGGGAGGTCTATATAAGCAGAGCTCGTTTAGTGAACCGTCAGATCGCCT
GGAGACGCCATCCACGCTGTTTTGACCTCCATAGAAGACACCGACTCTAGTCCAGTGTGGTGGAATTCTG
CAGATATCAACAAGTTTGTACAAAAAAGCAGGCTTCACCATGGAAGCACCCGCAGAACTATTAGCAGCTT
TACCAGCTCTTGCTACTGCCCTCGCACTCCTGCTTGCTTGGTTGCTGGTGCGTAGAGGAGCCGCTGCGAG
TCCTGAACCAGCTAGAGCACCACCCGAGCCGGCACCGCCAGCAGAGGCTACAGGAGCGCCTGCACCTTCC
AGACCTTGCGCTCCCGAACCCGCCGCCAGCCCAGCTGGCCCAGAAGAACCAGGGGAACCTGCGGGTTTAG
GAGAGCTGGGTGAGCCTGCCGGTCCAGGCGAACCCGAAGGCCCCGGGGATCCTGCTGCCGCCCCTGCAGA
GGCCGAAGAACAGGCCGTCGAGGCCCGGCAAGAGGAGGAACAGGACCTGGATGGAGAGAAAGGCCCCAGC
TCAGAAGGGCCCGAGGAAGAAGATGGCGAGGGGTTTTCCTTTAAATACTCTCCCGGAAAGCTCCGAGGCA
ATCAGTACAAGAAAATGATGACGAAAGAGGAGCTCGAGGAGGAGCAGAGGGTGCAAAAGGAGCAGCTGGC
CGCCATCTTCAAGCTGATGAAGGATAACAAGGAGACCTTCGGAGAGATGTCTGACGGGGACGTTCAGGAG
CAGCTGAGGCTGTATGACATGTGAAACCCAGCTTTCTTGTACAAAGTGGTTGATATCCAGCACAGTGGCG
GCCGCTCGACAATCAACCTCTGGATTACAAAATTTGTGAAAGATTGACTGGTATTCTTAACTATGTTGCT
CCTTTTACGCTATGTGGATACGCTGCTTTAATGCCTTTGTATCATGCTATTGCTTCCCGTATGGCTTTCA
TTTTCTCCTCCTTGTATAAATCCTGGTTGCTGTCTCTTTATGAGGAGTTGTGGCCCGTTGTCAGGCAACG
TGGCGTGGTGTGCACTGTGTTTGCTGACGCAACCCCCACTGGTTGGGGCATTGCCACCACCTGTCAGCTC
CTTTCCGGGACTTTCGCTTTCCCCCTCCCTATTGCCACGGCGGAACTCATCGCCGCCTGCCTTGCCCGCT
GCTGGACAGGGGCTCGGCTGTTGGGCACTGACAATTCCGTGGTGTTGTCGGGGAAGCTGACGTCCTTTCC
ATGGCTGCTCGCCTGTGTTGCCACCTGGATTCTGCGCGGGACGTCCTTCTGCTACGTCCCTTCGGCCCTC
AATCCAGCGGACCTTCCTTCCCGCGGCCTGCTGCCGGCTCTGCGGCCTCTTCCGCGTCTTCGCCTTCGCC
CTCAGACGAGTCGGATCTCCCTTTGGGCCGCCTCCCCGCCTGGAATTCTACCGGGTAGGGGAGGCGCTTT
TCCCAAGGCAGTCTGGAGCATGCGCTTTAGCAGCCCCGCTGGGCACTTGGCGCTACACAAGTGGCCTCTG
GCCTCGCACACATTCCACATCCACCGGTAGGCGCCAACCGGCTCCGTTCTTTGGTGGCCCCTTCGCGCCA
CCTTCTACTCCTCCCCTAGTCAGGAAGTTCCCCCCCGCCCCGCAGCTCGCGTCGTGCAGGACGTGACAAA
TGGAAGTAGCACGTCTCACTAGTCTCGTGCAGATGGACAGCACCGCTGAGCAATGGAAGCGGGTAGGCCT
TTGGGGCAGCGGCCAATAGCAGCTTTGCTCCTTCGCTTTCTGGGCTCAGAGGCTGGGAAGGGGTGGGTCC
GGGGGCGGGCTCAGGGGCGGGCTCAGGGGCGGGGCGGGCGCCCGAAGGTCCTCCGGAGGCCCGGCATTCT
GCACGCTTCAAAAGCGCACGTCTGCCGCGCTGTTCTCCTCTTCCTCATCTCCGGGCCTTTCGACCTGCAG
CCCAAGCTTACCATGACCGAGTACAAGCCCACGGTGCGCCTCGCCACCCGCGACGACGTCCCCAGGGCCG
TACGCACCCTCGCCGCCGCGTTCGCCGACTACCCCGCCACGCGCCACACCGTCGATCCGGACCGCCACAT
CGAGCGGGTCACCGAGCTGCAAGAACTCTTCCTCACGCGCGTCGGGCTCGACATCGGCAAGGTGTGGGTC
GCGGACGACGGCGCCGCGGTGGCGGTCTGGACCACGCCGGAGAGCGTCGAAGCGGGGGCGGTGTTCGCCG
AGATCGGCCCGCGCATGGCCGAGTTGAGCGGTTCCCGGCTGGCCGCGCAGCAACAGATGGAAGGCCTCCT
GGCGCCGCACCGGCCCAAGGAGCCCGCGTGGTTCCTGGCCACCGTCGGCGTCTCGCCCGACCACCAGGGC
AAGGGTCTGGGCAGCGCCGTCGTGCTCCCCGGAGTGGAGGCGGCCGAGCGCGCCGGGGTGCCCGCCTTCC
TGGAGACCTCCGCGCCCCGCAACCTCCCCTTCTACGAGCGGCTCGGCTTCACCGTCACCGCCGACGTCGA
GGTGCCCGAAGGACCGCGCACCTGGTGCATGACCCGCAAGCCCGGTGCCTGACGCCCGCCCCACGACCCG
CAGCGCCCGACCGAAAGGAGCGCACGACCCCATGCATCTCGAGGGCCCGGTACCTTTAAGACCAATGACT
TACAAGGCAGCTGTAGATCTTAGCCACTTTTTAAAAGAAAAGGGGGGACTGGAAGGGCTAGCTCACTCCC
AACGAAGACAAGATCTGCTTTTTGCTTGTACTGGGTCTCTCTGGTTAGACCAGATCTGAGCCTGGGAGCT
CTCTGGCTAACTAGGGAACCCACTGCTTAAGCCTCAATAAAGCTTGCCTTGAGTGCTTCAAGTAGTGTGT
GCCCGTCTGTTGTGTGACTCTGGTAACTAGAGATCCCTCAGACCCTTTTAGTCAGTGTGGAAAATCTCTA
GCAGTAGTAGTTCATGTCATCTTATTATTCAGTATTTATAACTTGCAAAGAAATGAATATCAGAGAGTGA
GAGGAACTTGTTTATTGCAGCTTATAATGGTTACAAATAAAGCAATAGCATCACAAATTTCACAAATAAA
GCATTTTTTTCACTGCATTCTAGTTGTGGTTTGTCCAAACTCATCAATGTATCTTATCATGTCTGGCTCT
AGCTATCCCGCCCCTAACTCCGCCCATCCCGCCCCTAACTCCGCCCAGTTCCGCCCATTCTCCGCCCCAT
GGCTGACTAATTTTTTTTATTTATGCAGAGGCCGAGGCCGCCTCGGCCTCTGAGCTATTCCAGAAGTAGT
GAGGAGGCTTTTTTGGAGGCCTAGGGACGTACCCAATTCGCCCTATAGTGAGTCGTATTACGCGCGCTCA
CTGGCCGTCGTTTTACAACGTCGTGACTGGGAAAACCCTGGCGTTACCCAACTTAATCGCCTTGCAGCAC
ATCCCCCTTTCGCCAGCTGGCGTAATAGCGAAGAGGCCCGCACCGATCGCCCTTCCCAACAGTTGCGCAG
CCTGAATGGCGAATGGG
[124 nt withheld, positions 7018-7141]
C
[91 nt withheld, positions 7143-7233]
A
[49 nt withheld, positions 7235-7283]
CCTTTGACGTTGGAGTCCACGTTCTTT
[37 nt withheld, positions 7311-7347]
ACCCTATCTCGGTCTATTCTTTTGATTTATAAGGGATTTTGCCGATTTCGGCCTATTGGTTAAAAAATGA
GCTGATTTAACAAAAATTTAACGCGAATTTTAACAAAATATTAACGCTTACAATTTAGGTGGCACTTTTC
GGGGAAATGTGCGCGGAACCCCTATTTGTTTATTTTTCTAAATACATTCAAATATGTATCCGCTCATGAG
ACAATAACCCTGATAAATGCTTCAATAATATTGAAAAAGGAAGAGTATGAGTATTCAACATTTCCGTGTC
GCCCTTATTCCCTTTTTTGCGGCATTTTGCCTTCCTGTTTTTGCTCACCCAGAAACGCTGGTGAAAGTAA
AAGATGCTGAAGATCAGTTGGGTGCACGAGTGGGTTACATCGAACTGGATCTCAACAGCGGTAAGATCCT
TGAGAGTTTTCGCCCCGAAGAACGTTTTCCAATGATGAGCACTTTTAAAGTTCTGCTATGTGGCGCGGTA
TTATCCCGTATTGACGCCGGGCAAGAGCAACTCGGTCGCCGCATACACTATTCTCAGAATGACTTGGTTG
AGTACTCACCAGTCACAGAAAAGCATCTTACGGATGGCATGACAGTAAGAGAATTATGCAGTGCTGCCAT
AACCATGAGTGATAACACTGCGGCCAACTTACTTCTGACAACGATCGGAGGACCGAAGGAGCTAACCGCT
TTTTTGCACAACATGGGGGATCATGTAACTCGCCTTGATCGTTGGGAACCGGAGCTGAATGAAGCCATAC
CAAACGACGAGCGTGACACCACGATGCCTGTAGCAATGGCAACAACGTTGCGCAAACTATTAACTGGCGA
ACTACTTACTCTAGCTTCCCGGCAACAATTAATAGACTGGATGGAGGCGGATAAAGTTGCAGGACCACTT
CTGCGCTCGGCCCTTCCGGCTGGCTGGTTTATTGCTGATAAATCTGGAGCCGGTGAGCGTGGGTCTCGCG
GTATCATTGCAGCACTGGGGCCAGATGGTAAGCCCTCCCGTATCGTAGTTATCTACACGACGGGGAGTCA
GGCAACTATGGATGAACGAAATAGACAGATCGCTGAGATAGGTGCCTCACTGATTAAGCATTGGTAACTG
TCAGACCAAGTTTACTCATATATACTTTAGATTGATTTAAAACTTCATTTTTAATTTAAAAGGATCTAGG
TGAAGATCCTTTTTGATAATCTCATGACCAAAATCCCTTAACGTGAGTTTTCGTTCC
