>Addgene plasmid #107500 | pLenti CMV Puro DEST (w118-1) MXRA7 | depositor partial sequence | sequence record 205634 | AttB1 Fwd
TATTAGCAGCTTTACCAGCTCTTGCTACTGCCCTCGCACTCCTGCTTGCTTGGTTGCTGGTGCGTAGAGG
AGCCGCTGCGAGTCCTGAACCAGCTAGAGCACCACCCGAGCCGGCACCGCCAGCAGAGGCTACAGGAGCG
CCTGCACCTTCCAGACCTTGCGCTCCCGAACCCGCCGCCAGCCCAGCTGGCCCAGAAGAACCAGGGGAAC
CTGCGGGTTTAGGAGAGCTGGGTGAGCCTGCCGGTCCAGGCGAACCCGAAGGCCCCGGGGATCCTGCTGC
CGCCCCTGCAGAGGCCGAAGAACAGGCCGTCGAGGCCCGGCAAGAGGAGGAACAGGACCTGGATGGAGAG
AAAGGCCCCAGCTCAGAAGGGCCCGAGGAAGAAGATGGCGAGGGGTTTTCCTTTAAATACTCTCCCGGAA
AGCTCCGAGGCAATCAGTACAAGAAAATGATGACGAAAGAGGAGCTCGAGGAGGAGCAGAGGGTGCAAAA
GGAGCAGCTGGCCGCCATCTTCAAGCTGATGAAGGATAACAAGGAGACCTTCGGAGAGATGTCTGACGGG
GACGTTCAGGAGCAGCTGAGGCTGTATGACATGTGAAACCCAGCTTTCTTGTACAAAGTGGTTGATATCC
AGCACAGTGGCGGCCGCTCGACAATCAACCTCTGGATTACAAAATTTGTGAAAGATTGACTGGTATTCTT
AACTATGTTGCTCCTTTTACGCTATGTGGATACGCTGCTTTAATGCCTTTGTATCATGCTATTGCTTCCC
GTATGGCTTTCATTTTCTCCTCCTTGTATAAATCCTGGTTGCTGTCTCTTTATGAGGAGTTGTGGCCCGT
TGTCAGGCAACGTGGCGTGGTGTGCACTGTGTTTGCTGACGCAACCCCCACTGGTTGGGGCATTGCCACC
ACCTGTCAGCTCCTTTCCGGGACTTTCGCTTTCCCCCTCCCTATTGCCACGGCGGAACTCATCGCCGCCT
GCCTTGCCCGCTGCTGGACAGGGGCTCGGCTG
