>Addgene plasmid #107500 | pLenti CMV Puro DEST (w118-1) MXRA7 | depositor partial sequence | sequence record 205635 | Codon optimized genestrand used for Gateway cloning
ACAAGTTTGTACAAAAAAGCAGGCTTCACCATGGAAGCACCCGCAGAACTATTAGCAGCTTTACCAGCTC
TTGCTACTGCCCTCGCACTCCTGCTTGCTTGGTTGCTGGTGCGTAGAGGAGCCGCTGCGAGTCCTGAACC
AGCTAGAGCACCACCCGAGCCGGCACCGCCAGCAGAGGCTACAGGAGCGCCTGCACCTTCCAGACCTTGC
GCTCCCGAACCCGCCGCCAGCCCAGCTGGCCCAGAAGAACCAGGGGAACCTGCGGGTTTAGGAGAGCTGG
GTGAGCCTGCCGGTCCAGGCGAACCCGAAGGCCCCGGGGATCCTGCTGCCGCCCCTGCAGAGGCCGAAGA
ACAGGCCGTCGAGGCCCGGCAAGAGGAGGAACAGGACCTGGATGGAGAGAAAGGCCCCAGCTCAGAAGGG
CCCGAGGAAGAAGATGGCGAGGGGTTTTCCTTTAAATACTCTCCCGGAAAGCTCCGAGGCAATCAGTACA
AGAAAATGATGACGAAAGAGGAGCTCGAGGAGGAGCAGAGGGTGCAAAAGGAGCAGCTGGCCGCCATCTT
CAAGCTGATGAAGGATAACAAGGAGACCTTCGGAGAGATGTCTGACGGGGACGTTCAGGAGCAGCTGAGG
CTGTATGACATGTGAAACCCAGCTTTCTTGTACAAAGTGGT
